Addgene plasmid #75248: pQCXIX_sh_hBcl10_#1
Purpose: retroviral shRNA vector against human BCL10, expresses GFP for transduction control
Depositing lab: Ria Baumgrass. Depositing organization: Deutsches Rheuma-Forschungszentrum Berlin (DRFZ). Publication: Identification of Novel Nuclear Factor of Activated T Cells (NFAT)-Associated Proteins in T cells. Gabriel CH, Gross F, Karl M, Stephanowitz H, Hennig AF, Weber M, Gryzik S, Bachmann I, Hecklau K, Wienands J, Schuchhardt J, Herzel H, Radbruch A, Krause E, Baumgrass R. J Biol Chem. 2016 Sep 16. pii: jbc.M116.739326. 10.1074/jbc.M116.739326 PubMed 27637333.
Backbone
  Vector backbone: pQCXIX (modified)
  Total vector size (bp): 7735
  Modifications to backbone: includes EF1a-EGFP expression cassette, mU6-shRNA expression cassette
  Vector type: Mammalian Expression, Retroviral, RNAi
  Selectable markers: GFP
Growth in bacteria
  Bacterial resistance: Ampicillin, 100 μg/mL
  Growth temperature: 37°C
  Growth strain: NEB Stable
  Copy number: Unknown
Gene/Insert
  Gene/Insert name: shRNA against hBcl10 (alt name: BCL-10, CIPER)
  gRNA/shRNA sequence: GAACAACCTCTCCAGATCA
  Species: H. sapiens (human)
  GenBank ID: 8915 (gene-id)
  Entrez Gene: BCL10 (a.k.a. CARMEN, CIPER, CLAP, IMD37, c-E10, mE10)
  Promoter: mU6
  Cloning method: Restriction Enzyme; 5′ cloning site HpaI (destroyed during cloning); 3′ cloning site SalI (destroyed during cloning)
  Sequencing primers: 5′ CCC TAA CTG TAA AGT AAT TG
Terms and licenses: Academic/Nonprofit Terms; Industry Terms: Not Available to Industry
Depositor comments: Please note that there are some discrepancies between Addgene's quality control sequences and the depositor's sequence. The depositor noted that these discrepancies do NOT affect plasmid function. Produced 70-80 % KD (Western Blot) in Jurkat cells after RV-transduction and sort for GFPpositive cells.
How to cite: pQCXIX_sh_hBcl10_#1 was a gift from Ria Baumgrass (Addgene plasmid # 75248 ; http://n2t.net/addgene:75248 ; RRID:Addgene_75248)
