[The description below was written by a language model from this plasmid's Addgene catalogue record and pLannotate feature annotations shown in this document.]
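Description:
pQCXIX_sh_hBcl10_#1 is a 7,735 bp self-inactivating gammaretroviral RNAi vector built on a modified pQCXIX backbone and designed to knock down human BCL10 (also known as CIPER, CARMEN or CLAP) while marking transduced cells with GFP. It is propagated in bacteria through a high-copy ColE1/pUC-type origin and an ampicillin resistance gene. There is no drug selection marker for mammalian cells, so EGFP fluorescence serves as the selectable readout.

The viral genome is transcribed in packaging cells from a hybrid CMV enhancer/promoter fused to a truncated 5' LTR, followed by the packaging signal and a truncated, start-codon-deficient gag region that supports efficient encapsidation. Internally, a human EF-1α promoter drives EGFP; a cPPT/CTS element is annotated between the promoter and the reporter. The mouse U6 RNA polymerase III promoter and the shRNA lie between two annotated fragments of the U3-deleted 3' LTR, which indicates that the shRNA cassette was inserted into the LTR itself. In such an arrangement the cassette would be expected to be copied into the 5' LTR during reverse transcription, giving two copies in the provirus, while the U3 deletion silences LTR-driven transcription after integration. The hairpin was cloned by restriction sites that were destroyed in the process. An SV40 promoter and pBR322-derived fragments sit in the plasmid backbone outside the viral unit.

The depositor reports 70–80 % knockdown by Western blot in Jurkat T cells after retroviral transduction and sorting of GFP-positive cells. The record also notes some discrepancies between the repository's quality-control sequence and the depositor's sequence, which are stated not to affect function.
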