Features (pLannotate 1.2.2; 22 found; start..end, strand, type, name):
      5..309     +  enhancer       CMV enhancer: human cytomegalovirus immediate early enhancer
    310..513     +  promoter       CMV promoter: human cytomegalovirus (CMV) immediate early promoter
    514..689     +  LTR            5' LTR (truncated): truncated long terminal repeat from Moloney murine sarcoma virus
    811..1085    +  misc_feature   MESV Ψ (fragment): packaging signal of murine embryonic stem cell virus
   1152..1568    +  CDS            gag (truncated): truncated Moloney murine leukemia virus (MMLV) gag gene lacking the start codon
   1621..1687    +  CDS            small t antigen (fragment): SV40 (simian virus 40) small t antigen
   1694..2872    +  promoter       EF-1α promoter: strong constitutive promoter for human elongation factor EF-1α
   2898..3015    +  misc_feature   cPPT/CTS: central polypurine tract and central termination sequence of HIV-1
   3105..3821    +  CDS            EGFP: EGFP is a basic (constitutively fluorescent) green fluorescent protein published in 1996, derived from Aequorea victoria. It is reported to be a rapidly-maturing weak dimer with moderate acid sensitivity.
   3822..3839    +  misc_feature   MCS (fragment): multiple cloning site
   3891..3964    +  CDS            env (fragment): murine leukemia virus gPr80 envelope polyprotein precursor; env; proteolytically cleaved into gp70SU and p15TM subunits
   4006..4133    +  LTR            3' LTR (ΔU3) (fragment): self-inactivating 3' long terminal repeat (LTR) from Moloney murine leukemia virus
   4173..4486    +  promoter       U6 promoter: RNA polymerase III promoter for mouse U6 snRNA (Das et al., 1988)
   4542..4843    +  LTR            3' LTR (ΔU3) (fragment): self-inactivating 3' long terminal repeat (LTR) from Moloney murine leukemia virus
   4912..4952    +  CDS            rop (fragment): Rop protein, which maintains plasmids at low copy number; rop
   5054..5092    +  misc_feature   bom (fragment): basis of mobility region from pBR322
   5109..5438    +  promoter       SV40 promoter: SV40 enhancer and early promoter
   5444..5545    +  misc_feature   bom (fragment): basis of mobility region from pBR322
   5731..6319    -  rep_origin     ori: high-copy-number ColE1/pMB1/pBR322/pUC origin of replication
   6490..7350    -  CDS            AmpR: β-lactamase; bla; confers resistance to ampicillin, carbenicillin, and related antibiotics
   7351..7455    -  promoter       AmpR promoter: bla
   7641..7712    +  enhancer       CMV enhancer (fragment): human cytomegalovirus immediate early enhancer
>Addgene plasmid #75248 | pQCXIX_sh_hBcl10_#1 | depositor full sequence | sequence record 142316 | pQCXIX_sh_hBcl10_#1 sequence 7735 bps
TCCGCGTTACATAACTTACGGTAAATGGCCCGCCTGGCTGACCGCCCAACGACCCCCGCCCATTGACGTC
AATAATGACGTATGTTCCCATAGTAACGCCAATAGGGACTTTCCATTGACGTCAATGGGTGGAGTATTTA
CGGTAAACTGCCCACTTGGCAGTACATCAAGTGTATCATATGCCAAGTACGCCCCCTATTGACGTCAATG
ACGGTAAATGGCCCGCTCTGGCATTATGCCCAGTACATGACCTTATGGGACTTTCCTACTTGGCAGTACA
TCTACGTATTAGTCATCGCTATTACCATGGTGATGCGGTTTTGGCAGTACATCAATGGGCGTGGATAGCG
GTTTGACTCACGGGGATTTCCAAGTCTCCACCCCATTGACGTCAATGGGAGTTTGTTTTGGCACCAAAAT
CAACGGGACTTTCCAAAATGTCGTAACAACTCCGCCCCATTGACGCAAATGGGCGGTAGGCGTGTACGGT
GGGAGGTCTATATAAGCAGAGCTCAATAAAAGAGCCCACAACCCCTCACTCGGCGCGCCAGTCTTCCGAT
AGACTGCGTCGCCCGGGTACCCGTATTCCCAATAAAGCCTCTTGCTGTTTGCATCCGAATCGTGGTCTCG
CTGTTCCTTGGGAGGGTCTCCTCTGAGTGATTGACTACCCACGACGGGGGTCTTTCATTTGGGGGCTCGT
CCGGGATTTGGAGACCCCTGCCCAGGGACCACCGACCCACCACCGGGAGGTAAGCTGGCCAGCAACTTAT
CTGTGTCTGTCCGATTGTCTAGTGTCTATGTTTGATGTTATGCGCCTGCGTCTGTACTAGTTAGCTAACT
AGCTCTGTATCTGGCGGACCCGTGGTGGAACTGACGAGTTCTGAACACCCGGCCGCAACCCTGGGAGACG
TCCCAGGGACTTTGGGGGCCGTTTTTGTGGCCCGACCTGAGGAAGGGAGTCGATGTGGAATCCGACCCCG
TCAGGATATGTGGTTCTGGTAGGAGACGAGAACCTAAAACAGTTCCCGCCTCCGTCTGAATTTTTGCTTT
CGGTTTGGAACCGAAGCCGCGCGTCTTGTCTGCTGCAGCGCTGCAGCATCGTTCTGTGTTGTCTCTGTCT
GACTGTGTTTCTGTATTTGTCTGAAAATTAGGGCCAGACTGTTACCACTCCCTTAAGTTTGACCTTAGGT
CACTGGAAAGATGTCGAGCGGATCGCTCACAACCAGTCGGTAGATGTCAAGAAGAGACGTTGGGTTACCT
TCTGCTCTGCAGAATGGCCAACCTTTAACGTCGGATGGCCGCGAGACGGCACCTTTAACCGAGACCTCAT
CACCCAGGTTAAGATCAAGGTCTTTTCACCTGGCCCGCATGGACACCCAGACCAGGTCCCCTACATCGTG
ACCTGGGAAGCCTTGGCTTTTGACCCCCCTCCCTGGGTCAAGCCCTTTGTACACCCTAAGCCTCCGCCTC
CTCTTCCTCCATCCGCCCCGTCTCTCCCCCTTGAACCTCCTCGTTCGACCCCGCCTCGATCCTCCCTTTA
TCCAGCCCTCACTCCTTCTCTAGGCGCCGGAATTGAAGATCTGGGGGATCGATCCTCTAGAGACGATAAG
CTTTGCAAAGATGGATAAAGTTTTAAACAGAGAGGAATCTTTGCAGCTAATGGACCTTCTAGGTCTTGAA
AGGAGTGGGAATTGGCTCCGGTGCCCGTCAGTGGGCAGAGCGCACATCGCCCACAGTCCCCGAGAAGTTG
GGGGGAGGGGTCGGCAATTGAACCGGTGCCTAGAGAAGGTGGCGCGGGGTAAACTGGGAAAGTGATGTCG
TGTACTGGCTCCGCCTTTTTCCCGAGGGTGGGGGAGAACCGTATATAAGTGCAGTAGTCGCCGTGAACGT
TCTTTTTCGCAACGGGTTTGCCGCCAGAACACAGGTAAGTGCCGTGTGTGGTTCCCGCGGGCCTGGCCTC
TTTACGGGTTATGGCCCTTGCGTGCCTTGAATTACTTCCACCTGGCTGCAGTACGTGATTCTTGATCCCG
AGCTTCGGGTTGGAAGTGGGTGGGAGAGTTCGAGGCCTTGCGCTTAAGGAGCCCCTTCGCCTCGTGCTTG
AGTTGAGGCCTGGCCTGGGCGCTGGGGCCGCCGCGTGCGAATCTGGTGGCACCTTCGCGCCTGTCTCGCT
GCTTTCGATAAGTCTCTAGCCATTTAAAATTTTTGATGACCTGCTGCGACGCTTTTTTTCTGGCAAGATA
GTCTTGTAAATGCGGGCCAAGATCTGCACACTGGTATTTCGGTTTTTGGGGCCGCGGGCGGCGACGGGGC
CCGTGCGTCCCAGCGCACATGTTCGGCGAGGCGGGGCCTGCGAGCGCGGCCACCGAGAATCGGACGGGGG
TAGTCTCAAGCTGGCCGGCCTGCTCTGGTGCCTGGCCTCGCGCCGCCGTGTATCGCCCCGCCCTGGGCGG
CAAGGCTGGCCCGGTCGGCACCAGTTGCGTGAGCGGAAAGATGGCCGCTTCCCGGCCCTGCTGCAGGGAG
CTCAAAATGGAGGACGCGGCGCTCGGGAGAGCGGGCGGGTGAGTCACCCACACAAAGGAAAAGGGCCTTT
CCGTCCTCAGCCGTCGCTTCATGTGACTCCACGGAGTACCGGGCGCCGTCCAGGCACCTCGATTAGTTCT
CGAGCTTTTGGAGTACGTCGTCTTTAGGTTGGGGGGAGGGGTTTTATGCGATGGAGTTTCCCCACACTGA
GTGGGTGGAGACTGAAGTTAGGCCAGCTTGGCACTTGATGTAATTCTCCTTGGAATTTGCCCTTTTTGAG
TTTGGATCTTGGTTCATTCTCAAGCCTCAGACAGTGGTTCAAAGTTTTTTTCTTCCATTTCAGGTGTCGT
GAGGAATTTCGACATTTAAATTTAAACTTTTAAAAGAAAAGGGGGGATTGGGGGGTACAGTGCAGGGGAA
AGAATAGTAGACATAATAGCAACAGACATACAAACTAAAGAATTACAAAAACAAATTACAAAAATTCAAA
ATTTTCCGATCACGAGACTAGCCTCGAGGTTTAAACTACGGGATCTTCGAAGGCCTAAGCTTACGCGCGC
GTCCTAGCGCTACCGGTCGCCACCATGGTGAGCAAGGGCGAGGAGCTGTTCACCGGGGTGGTGCCCATCC
TGGTCGAGCTGGACGGCGACGTAAACGGCCACAAGTTCAGCGTGTCCGGCGAGGGCGAGGGCGATGCCAC
CTACGGCAAGCTGACCCTGAAGTTCATCTGCACCACCGGCAAGCTGCCCGTGCCCTGGCCCACCCTCGTG
ACCACCCTGACCTACGGCGTGCAGTGCTTCAGCCGCTACCCCGACCACATGAAGCAGCACGACTTCTTCA
AGTCCGCCATGCCCGAAGGCTACGTCCAGGAGCGCACCATCTTCTTCAAGGACGACGGCAACTACAAGAC
CCGCGCCGAGGTGAAGTTCGAGGGCGACACCCTGGTGAACCGCATCGAGCTGAAGGGCATCGACTTCAAG
GAGGACGGCAACATCCTGGGGCACAAGCTGGAGTACAACTACAACAGCCACAACGTCTATATCATGGCCG
ACAAGCAGAAGAACGGCATCAAGGTGAACTTCAAGATCCGCCACAACATCGAGGACGGCAGCGTGCAGCT
CGCCGACCACTACCAGCAGAACACCCCCATCGGCGACGGCCCCGTGCTGCTGCCCGACAACCACTACCTG
AGCACCCAGTCCGCCCTGAGCAAAGACCCCAACGAGAAGCGCGATCACATGGTCCTGCTGGAGTTCGTGA
CCGCCGCCGGGATCACTCTCGGCATGGACGAGCTGTACAAGTCCGGACTCAGATCTCGATAGCTAGTAGC
TAGCTAGCTAGTCGAGCTCAACTTCGGGGACTAGTCATATGGATATCAGTGGTCCAGGCTCTAGTTTTGA
CTCAACAATATCACCAGCTGAAGCCTATAGAGTACGAGCCATAGATAAAATAAAAGATTTTATTTAGTCT
CCAGAAAAAGGGGGGAATGAAAGACCCCACCTGTAGGTTTGGCAAGCTAGCTTAAGTAACGCCATTTTGC
AAGGCATGGAAAAATACATAACTGAGAATAGAGAAGTTCAGATCAAGGTCAGGAACAGATGGAACAGGGT
CGAGCAGAGATCCAGTTTGGTTAGTACCGGGCCCGCTCTAGAGATCCGACGCCGCCATCTCTAGGCCCGC
GCCGGCCCCCTCGCACAGACTTGTGGGAGAAGCTCGGCTACTCCCCTGCCCCGGTTAATTTGCATATAAT
ATTTCCTAGTAACTATAGAGGCTTAATGTGCGATAAAAGACAGATAATCTGTTCTTTTTAATACTAGCTA
CATTTTACATGATAGGCTTGGATTTCTATAAGAGATACAAATACTAAATTATTATTTTAAAAAACAGCAC
AAAAGGAAACTCACCCTAACTGTAAAGTAATTGTGTGTTTTGAGACTATAAATATCCCTTGGAGAAAAGC
CTTGTTTGAACAACCTCTCCAGATCTTTCAAGAGATGATCTGGAGAGGTTGTTCTTTTTTCTCGACCCTA
GAGAACCATCAGATGTTTCCAGGGTGCCCCAAGGACCTGAAATGACCCTGTGCCTTATTTGAACTAACCA
ATCAGTTCGCTTCTCGCTTCTGTTCGCGCGCTTCTGCTCCCCGAGCTCAATAAAAGAGCCCACAACCCCT
CACTCGGGGCGCCAGTCCTCCGATTGACTGAGTCGCCCGGGTACCCGTGTATCCAATAAACCCTCTTGCA
GTTGCATCCGACTTGTGGTCTCGCTGTTCCTTGGGAGGGTCTCCTCTGAGTGATTGACTACCCGTCAGCG
GGGGTCTTTCATTTGGGGGCTCGTCCGGGATCGGGAGACCCCTGCCCAGGGACCACCGACCCACCACCGG
GAGGTAAGCTGGCTGCCTCGCGCGTTTCGGTGATGACGGTGAAAACCTCTGACACATGCAGCTCCCGGAG
ACGGTCACAGCTTGTCTGTAAGCGGATGCCGGGAGCAGACAAGCCCGTCAGGGCGCGTCAGCGGGTGTTG
GCGGGTGTCGGGGCGCAGCCATGACCCAGTCACGTAGCGATAGCGGAGTGTAGATCCGGCTGTGGAATGT
GTGTCAGTTAGGGTGTGGAAAGTCCCCAGGCTCCCCAGCAGGCAGAAGTATGCAAAGCATGCATCTCAAT
TAGTCAGCAACCAGGTGTGGAAAGTCCCCAGGCTCCCCAGCAGGCAGAAGTATGCAAAGCATGCATCTCA
ATTAGTCAGCAACCATAGTCCCGCCCCTAACTCCGCCCATCCCGCCCCTAACTCCGCCCAGTTCCGCCCA
TTCTCCGCCCCATGGCTGACTAATTTTTTTTATTTATGCAGAGGCCGAGGCCGCCTCGGCCTCTGAGCTA
TTCCAGAAGTAGTGAGGAGGCTTTTTTGGAGGCCTAGGCTTTTGCAAAAAGCTTACTGGCTTAACTATGC
GGCATCAGAGCAGATTGTACTGAGAGTGCACCATATGCGGTGTGAAATACCGCACAGATGCGTAAGGAGA
AAATACCGCATCAGGCGCTCTTCCGCTTCCTCGCTCACTGACTCGCTGCGCTCGGTCGTTCGGCTGCGGC
GAGCGGTATCAGCTCACTCAAAGGCGGTAATACGGTTATCCACAGAATCAGGGGATAACGCAGGAAAGAA
CATGTGAGCAAAAGGCCAGCAAAAGGCCAGGAACCGTAAAAAGGCCGCGTTGCTGGCGTTTTTCCATAGG
CTCCGCCCCCCTGACGAGCATCACAAAAATCGACGCTCAAGTCAGAGGTGGCGAAACCCGACAGGACTAT
AAAGATACCAGGCGTTTCCCCCTGGAAGCTCCCTCGTGCGCTCTCCTGTTCCGACCCTGCCGCTTACCGG
ATACCTGTCCGCCTTTCTCCCTTCGGGAAGCGTGGCGCTTTCTCATAGCTCACGCTGTAGGTATCTCAGT
TCGGTGTAGGTCGTTCGCTCCAAGCTGGGCTGTGTGCACGAACCCCCCGTTCAGCCCGACCGCTGCGCCT
TATCCGGTAACTATCGTCTTGAGTCCAACCCGGTAAGACACGACTTATCGCCACTGGCAGCAGCCACTGG
TAACAGGATTAGCAGAGCGAGGTATGTAGGCGGTGCTACAGAGTTCTTGAAGTGGTGGCCTAACTACGGC
TACACTAGAAGGACAGTATTTGGTATCTGCGCTCTGCTGAAGCCAGTTACCTTCGGAAAAAGAGTTGGTA
GCTCTTGATCCGGCAAACAAACCACCGCTGGTAGCGGTGGTTTTTTTGTTTGCAAGCAGCAGATTACGCG
CAGAAAAAAAGGATCTCAAGAAGATCCTTTGATCTTTTCTACGGGGTCTGACGCTCAGTGGAACGAAAAC
TCACGTTAAGGGATTTTGGTCATGAGATTATCAAAAAGGATCTTCACCTAGATCCTTTTAAATTAAAAAT
GAAGTTTTAAATCAATCTAAAGTATATATGAGTAAACTTGGTCTGACAGTTACCAATGCTTAATCAGTGA
GGCACCTATCTCAGCGATCTGTCTATTTCGTTCATCCATAGTTGCCTGACTCCCCGTCGTGTAGATAACT
ACGATACGGGAGGGCTTACCATCTGGCCCCAGTGCTGCAATGATACCGCGAGACCCACGCTCACCGGCTC
CAGATTTATCAGCAATAAACCAGCCAGCCGGAAGGGCCGAGCGCAGAAGTGGTCCTGCAACTTTATCCGC
CTCCATCCAGTCTATTAATTGTTGCCGGGAAGCTAGAGTAAGTAGTTCGCCAGTTAATAGTTTGCGCAAC
GTTGTTGCCATTGCTGCAGGCATCGTGGTGTCACGCTCGTCGTTTGGTATGGCTTCATTCAGCTCCGGTT
CCCAACGATCAAGGCGAGTTACATGATCCCCCATGTTGTGCAAAAAAGCGGTTAGCTCCTTCGGTCCTCC
GATCGTTGTCAGAAGTAAGTTGGCCGCAGTGTTATCACTCATGGTTATGGCAGCACTGCATAATTCTCTT
ACTGTCATGCCATCCGTAAGATGCTTTTCTGTGACTGGTGAGTACTCAACCAAGTCATTCTGAGAATAGT
GTATGCGGCGACCGAGTTGCTCTTGCCCGGCGTCAACACGGGATAATACCGCGCCACATAGCAGAACTTT
AAAAGTGCTCATCATTGGAAAACGTTCTTCGGGGCGAAAACTCTCAAGGATCTTACCGCTGTTGAGATCC
AGTTCGATGTAACCCACTCGTGCACCCAACTGATCTTCAGCATCTTTTACTTTCACCAGCGTTTCTGGGT
GAGCAAAAACAGGAAGGCAAAATGCCGCAAAAAAGGGAATAAGGGCGACACGGAAATGTTGAATACTCAT
ACTCTTCCTTTTTCAATATTATTGAAGCATTTATCAGGGTTATTGTCTCATGAGCGGATACATATTTGAA
TGTATTTAGAAAAATAAACAAATAGGGGTTCCGCGCACATTTCCCCGAAAAGTGCCACCTGACGTCTAAG
AAACCATTATTATCATGACATTAACCTATAAAAATAGGCGTATCACGAGGCCCTTTCGTCTTCAAGAATT
AGCTTGGCCATTGCATACGTTGTATCCATATCATAATATGTACATTTATATTGGCTCATGTCCAACATTA
CCGCCATGTTGACATTGATTATTGACTAGTTATTAATAGTAATCAATTACGGGGTCATTAGTTCATAGCC
CATATATGGAGTANAGTCACNGNTNCGCATATNAG
