>Addgene plasmid #75248 | pQCXIX_sh_hBcl10_#1 | addgene partial sequence | sequence record 147553 | mU6-F old 5'-cagcacaaaaggaaactcacc-3'
CTGGAGAGGTTGTTCTTTTTTCTCGACCCTAGAGAACCATCAGATGTTTCCAGGGTGCCCCAAGGACCTG
AAATGACCCTGTGCCTTATTTGAACTAACCAATCAGTTCGCTTCTCGCTTCTGTTCGCGCGCTTCTGCTC
CCCGAGCTCAATAAAAGAGCCCACAACCCCTCACTCGGGGCGCCAGTCCTCCGATTGACTGAGTCGCCCG
GGTACCCGTGTATCCAATAAACCCTCTTGCAGTTGCATCCGACTTGTGGTCTCGCTGTTCCTTGGGAGGG
TCTCCTCTGAGTGATTGACTACCCGTCAGCGGGGGTCTTTCATTTGGGGGCTCGTCCGGGATCGGGAGAC
CCCTGCCCAGGGACCACCGACCCACCACCGGGAGGTAAGCTGGCTGCCTCGCGCGTTTCGGTGATGACGG
TGAAAACCTCTGACACATGCAGCTCCCGGAGACGGTCACAGCTTGTCTGTAAGCGGATGCCGGGAGCAGA
CAAGCCCGTCAGGGCGCGTCAGCGGGTGTTGGCGGGTGTCGGGGCGCAGCCATGACCCAGTCACGTAGCG
ATAGCGGAGTGTAGATCCGGCTGTGGAATGTGTGTCAGTTAGG
