>Addgene plasmid #75248 | pQCXIX_sh_hBcl10_#1 | addgene partial sequence | sequence record 147555 | pLL5.0-R 5'-AAGGCACAGGGTCATTTCAG-3'
AAGAACAACCTCTCCAGATCATCTCTTGAAAGATCTGGAGAGGTTGTTCAAACAAGGCTTTTCTCCAAGG
GATATTTATAGTCTCAAAACACACAATTACTTTACAGTTAGGGTGAGTTTCCTTTTGTGCTGTTTTTTAA
AATAATAATTTAGTATTTGTATCTCTTATAGAAATCCAAGCCTATCATGTAAAATGTAGCTAGTATTAAA
AAGAACAGATTATCTGTCTTTTATCGCACATTAAGCCTCTATAGTTACTAGGAAATATTATATGCAAATT
AACCGGGGCAGGGGAGTAGCCGAGCTTCTCCCACAAGTCTGTGCGAGGGGGCCGGCGCGGGCCTAGAGAT
GGCGCGTCGGATCTCTAGAGCGGGCCCGGTACTAACCAAACTGGATCTCTGCTCGACCCTGTTCCATCTG
TTCCTGACCTTGATCTGAACTTCTCTATTCTCAGTTATGTATTTTTCCACTGCCTTGCAAAATGGCGTTA
CTTAAGCTAGCTTGCCAAACCTACAGGTGGGGTCTTTCATTCCCCCCTTTTTCTGGAGACTAAATAAAAT
CTTTTATTTTATCTATGGCTCGTACTCTATAGGCTTCAGCTGGTGATATTGTTGAGTCAAAACTAGAGCC
TGGACCACTGATATCCATATGACTAGTCCCCGAAGCTTGAGCTCGACTAGCTAGCTAGCTACTAGCTAGT
CGAGATCTGAGTCCGGACTT
